Addgene plasmid #23692: pDONR223-PIM1
Depositing lab: William Hahn & David Root. Depositing organization: Dana-Farber Cancer Institute. Publication: COT drives resistance to RAF inhibition through MAP kinase pathway reactivation. Johannessen CM, Boehm JS, Kim SY, Thomas SR, Wardwell L, Johnson LA, Emery CM, Stransky N, Cogdill AP, Barretina J, Caponigro G, Hieronymus H, Murray RR, Salehi-Ashtiani K, Hill DE, Vidal M, Zhao JJ, Yang X, Alkan O, Kim S, Harris JL, Wilson CJ, Myer VE, Finan PM, Root DE, Roberts TM, Golub T, Flaherty KT, Dummer R, Weber BL, Sellers WR, Schlegel R, Wargo JA, Hahn WC, Garraway LA. Nature. 2010 Dec 16;468(7326):968-72. doi: 10.1038/nature09627 PubMed 21107320.
Backbone
  Vector backbone: pDONR223
  Backbone manufacturer: Invitrogen
  Backbone size w/o insert (bp): 5005
  Vector type: Gateway Donor vector
Growth in bacteria
  Bacterial resistance: Spectinomycin, 50 μg/mL
  Growth temperature: 37°C
  Growth strain: DH5alpha
  Copy number: High Copy
Gene/Insert
  Gene/Insert name: PIM1 (alt name: pim-1 oncogene)
  Species: H. sapiens (human)
  Insert size (bp): 942
  Entrez Gene: PIM1 (a.k.a. PIM)
  Cloning method: Gateway Cloning
  Sequencing primers: 5′ M13pUC-fwd; 3′ M13rev
Terms and licenses: Academic/Nonprofit Terms; Industry Terms: Not Available to Industry
Depositor comments: The ORF has no Stop codon. This design enables easy recombination into a destination vector to add an epitope tag of choice and Stop codon to the ORF. Do NOT use this plasmid directly for transfections. A set of 4 custom lentiviral vectors is available ( pLX301 (http://www.addgene.org/25895/) , pLX302 (http://www.addgene.org/25896/) , pLX303 (http://www.addgene.org/25897/) , pLX304 (http://www.addgene.org/25890/) ) to be used to express these ORFs in mammalian cells. These plasmids are not included in the kit and must be ordered separately.
How to cite: pDONR223-PIM1 was a gift from William Hahn & David Root (Addgene plasmid # 23692 ; http://n2t.net/addgene:23692 ; RRID:Addgene_23692)
