[The description below was written by a language model from this plasmid's Addgene catalogue record and pLannotate feature annotations shown in this document.]
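Description:
pDONR223-PIM1 is a Gateway entry clone carrying the human PIM1 open reading frame (pim-1 oncogene, a serine/threonine kinase proto-oncogene involved in cell survival and proliferation) in the Invitrogen pDONR223 backbone. It is a bacterial propagation plasmid only. It replicates from a high-copy ColE1/pUC-type origin and is selected with spectinomycin through the aadA (SmR) aminoglycoside adenylyltransferase gene, which sits downstream of a class 1 integron Pc promoter fragment and a remnant of a gentamicin resistance gene. The catalogue lists the empty backbone at 5,005 bp, whereas the sequenced clone is 3,729 nt. This is consistent with the donor vector's counter-selection cassette having been replaced by the roughly 942 bp insert during Gateway recombination.

The PIM1 coding sequence spans the numbering origin of the circular record and is flanked by two attL recombination sites. The automated annotation labels these attL3 and attL2, and the upstream one may simply be the closest match assigned by the tool. These sites allow an LR Clonase reaction to move the ORF into any compatible destination vector. rrnB T1 and T2 terminators lie upstream of the cassette to insulate it from read-through transcription. A T7 promoter and small lacZα and lacI fragments are backbone remnants near the M13 sequencing primer sites.

The ORF has no stop codon, so a destination vector can supply a C-terminal epitope tag and the stop. No mammalian promoter is annotated, and the depositors state that the plasmid should not be transfected directly. They instead point to a set of lentiviral destination vectors for expressing the ORF in mammalian cells. The associated publication concerns kinase-driven resistance to RAF inhibition.
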