Features (pLannotate 1.2.2; 12 found; start..end, strand, type, name):
    940..1039    -  protein_bind   attL2: mutant version of attL; recombination site for the Gateway® LR reaction LR Clonase™
   1057..1075    -  promoter       T7 promoter: promoter for bacteriophage T7 RNA polymerase
   1265..1288    +  promoter       Pc promoter (fragment): intI1 (promoter lies within the coding sequence); class 1 integron promoter
   1464..1520    +  CDS            GmR (fragment): gentamycin acetyltransferase; aacC1; confers resistance to gentamycin
   1527..2318    +  CDS            SmR: aminoglycoside adenylyltransferase (Murphy, 1985); aadA; confers resistance to spectinomycin and streptomycin
   2411..2999    +  rep_origin     ori: high-copy-number ColE1/pMB1/pBR322/pUC origin of replication
   3182..3274    +  CDS            lacI (fragment): lac repressor; lacI; The lac repressor binds to the lac operator to inhibit transcription in E. coli. This inhibition can be relieved by adding lactose or isopropyl-β-D-thiogalactopyranoside (IPTG).
   3329..3356    -  terminator     rrnB T2 terminator: transcription terminator T2 from the E. coli rrnB gene
   3488..3531    +  terminator     rrnB T1 terminator: Escherichia coli rrnB; transcription terminator T1 from the E. coli rrnB gene
   3578..3614    -  CDS            lacZα (fragment): LacZα fragment of β-galactosidase; lacZ fragment
   3631..3726    +  protein_bind   attL3: mutant version of attL; recombination site for the Gateway® LR reaction LR Clonase™
   3729..938     +  CDS            PIM1 (across the origin): PIM1_HUMAN - Experimental evidence at protein level: Swiss-Prot protein existence level 1. Proto-oncogene with serine/threonine kinase activity involved in cell survival and cell proliferation and thus providing a selective advantage in tumorigenesis. Exerts its oncogenic activity through: the regulation of MYC transcriptional activity, the regulation of cell cycle progression and by phosphorylation and inhibition of proapoptotic proteins (BAD, MAP3K5, FOXO3). Phosphorylation of MYC leads to an increase of MYC protein stability and thereby an increase of transcriptional activity. The stabiliza
>Addgene plasmid #23692 | pDONR223-PIM1 | addgene full sequence | sequence record 267448 | Addgene NGS Result
TGCTCTTGTCCAAAATCAACTCGCTTGCCCACCTGCGCGCCGCGCCCTGCAACGACCTGCACGCCACCAA
GCTGGCGCCCGGCAAGGAGAAGGAGCCCCTGGAGTCGCAGTACCAGGTGGGCCCGCTACTGGGCAGCGGC
GGCTTCGGCTCGGTCTACTCAGGCATCCGCGTCTCCGACAACTTGCCGGTGGCCATCAAACACGTGGAGA
AGGACCGGATTTCCGACTGGGGAGAGCTGCCTAATGGCACTCGAGTGCCCATGGAAGTGGTCCTGCTGAA
GAAGGTGAGCTCGGGTTTCTCCGGCGTCATTAGGCTCCTGGACTGGTTCGAGAGGCCCGACAGTTTCGTC
CTGATCCTGGAGAGGCCCGAGCCGGTGCAAGATCTCTTCGACTTCATCACGGAAAGGGGAGCCCTGCAAG
AGGAGCTGGCCCGCAGCTTCTTCTGGCAGGTGCTGGAGGCCGTGCGGCACTGCCACAACTGCGGGGTGCT
CCACCGCGACATCAAGGACGAAAACATCCTTATCGACCTCAATCGCGGCGAGCTCAAGCTCATCGACTTC
GGGTCGGGGGCGCTGCTCAAGGACACCGTCTACACGGACTTCGATGGGACCCGAGTGTATAGCCCTCCAG
AGTGGATCCGCTACCATCGCTACCATGGCAGGTCGGCGGCAGTCTGGTCCCTGGGGATCCTGCTGTATGA
TATGGTGTGTGGAGATATTCCTTTCGAGCATGACGAAGAGATCATCAGGGGCCAGGTTTTCTTCAGGCAG
AGGGTCTCTTCAGAATGTCAGCATCTCATTAGATGGTGCTTGGCCCTGAGACCATCAGATAGGCCAACCT
TCGAAGAAATCCAGAACCATCCATGGATGCAAGATGTTCTCCTGCCCCAGGAAACTGCTGAGATCCACCT
CCACAGCCTGTCGCCGGGGCCCAGCAAATACCCAACTTTCTTGTACAAAGTTGGCATTATAAGAAAGCAT
TGCTTATCAATTTGTTGCAACGAACAGGTCACTATCAGTCAAAATAAAATCATTATTTGCCATCCAGCTG
ATATCCCCTATAGTGAGTCGTATTACATGGTCATAGCTGTTTCCTGGCAGCTCTGGCCCGTGTCTCAAAA
TCTCTGATGTTACATTGCACAAGATAAAAATATATCATCATGCCTCCTCTAGACCAGCCAGGACAGAAAT
GCCTCGACTTCGCTGCTACCCAAGGTTGCCGGGTGACGCACACCGTGGAAACGGATGAAGGCACGAACCC
AGTGGACATAAGCCTGTTCGGTTCGTAAGCTGTAATGCAAGTAGCGTATGCGCTCACGCAACTGGTCCAG
AACCTTGACCGAACGCAGCGGTGGTAACGGCGCAGTGGCGGTTTTCATGGCTTGTTATGACTGTTTTTTT
GGGGTACAGTCTATGCCTCGGGCATCCAAGCAGCAAGCGCGTTACGCCGTGGGTCGATGTTTGATGTTAT
GGAGCAGCAACGATGTTACGCAGCAGGGCAGTCGCCCTAAAACAAAGTTAAACATTATGAGGGAAGCGGT
GATCGCCGAAGTATCGACTCAACTATCAGAGGTAGTTGGCGTCATCGAGCGCCATCTCGAACCGACGTTG
CTGGCCGTACATTTGTACGGCTCCGCAGTGGATGGCGGCCTGAAGCCACACAGTGATATTGATTTGCTGG
TTACGGTGACCGTAAGGCTTGATGAAACAACGCGGCGAGCTTTGATCAACGACCTTTTGGAAACTTCGGC
TTCCCCTGGAGAGAGCGAGATTCTCCGCGCTGTAGAAGTCACCATTGTTGTGCACGACGACATCATTCCG
TGGCGTTATCCAGCTAAGCGCGAACTGCAATTTGGAGAATGGCAGCGCAATGACATTCTTGCAGGTATCT
TCGAGCCAGCCACGATCGACATTGATCTGGCTATCTTGCTGACAAAAGCAAGAGAACATAGCGTTGCCTT
GGTAGGTCCAGCGGCGGAGGAACTCTTTGATCCGGTTCCTGAACAGGATCTATTTGAGGCGCTAAATGAA
ACCTTAACGCTATGGAACTCGCCGCCCGACTGGGCTGGCGATGAGCGAAATGTAGTGCTTACGTTGTCCC
GCATTTGGTACAGCGCAGTAACCGGCAAAATCGCGCCGAAGGATGTCGCTGCCGACTGGGCAATGGAGCG
CCTGCCGGCCCAGTATCAGCCCGTCATACTTGAAGCTAGACAGGCTTATCTTGGACAAGAAGAAGATCGC
TTGGCCTCGCGCGCAGATCAGTTGGAAGAATTTGTCCACTACGTGAAAGGCGAGATCACCAAGGTAGTCG
GCAAATAACCCTCGAGCCACCCATGACCAAAATCCCTTAACGTGAGTTACGCGTCGTTCCACTGAGCGTC
AGACCCCGTAGAAAAGATCAAAGGATCTTCTTGAGATCCTTTTTTTCTGCGCGTAATCTGCTGCTTGCAA
ACAAAAAAACCACCGCTACCAGCGGTGGTTTGTTTGCCGGATCAAGAGCTACCAACTCTTTTTCCGAAGG
TAACTGGCTTCAGCAGAGCGCAGATACCAAATACTGTTCTTCTAGTGTAGCCGTAGTTAGGCCACCACTT
CAAGAACTCTGTAGCACCGCCTACATACCTCGCTCTGCTAATCCTGTTACCAGTGGCTGCTGCCAGTGGC
GATAAGTCGTGTCTTACCGGGTTGGACTCAAGACGATAGTTACCGGATAAGGCGCAGCGGTCGGGCTGAA
CGGGGGGTTCGTGCACACAGCCCAGCTTGGAGCGAACGACCTACACCGAACTGAGATACCTACAGCGTGA
GCTATGAGAAAGCGCCACGCTTCCCGAAGGGAGAAAGGCGGACAGGTATCCGGTAAGCGGCAGGGTCGGA
ACAGGAGAGCGCACGAGGGAGCTTCCAGGGGGAAACGCCTGGTATCTTTATAGTCCTGTCGGGTTTCGCC
ACCTCTGACTTGAGCGTCGATTTTTGTGATGCTCGTCAGGGGGGCGGAGCCTATGGAAAAACGCCAGCAA
CGCGGCCTTTTTACGGTTCCTGGCCTTTTGCTGGCCTTTTGCTCACATGTTCTTTCCTGCGTTATCCCCT
GATTCTGTGGATAACCGTATTACCGCCTTTGAGTGAGCTGATACCGCTCGCCGCAGCCGAACGACCGAGC
GCAGCGAGTCAGTGAGCGAGGAAGCGGAAGAGCGCCCAATACGCAAACCGCCTCTCCCCGCGCGTTGGCC
GATTCATTAATGCAGCTGGCACGACAGGTTTCCCGACTGGAAAGCGGGCAGTGAGCGCAACGCAATTAAT
ACGCGTACCGCTAGCCAGGAAGAGTTTGTAGAAACGCAAAAAGGCCATCCGTCAGGATGGCCTTCTGCTT
AGTTTGATGCCTGGCAGTTTATGGCGGGCGTCCTGCCCGCCACCCTCCGGGCCGTTGCTTCACAACGTTC
AAATCCGCTCCCGGCGGATTTGTCCTACTCAGGAGAGCGTTCACCGACAAACAACAGATAAAACGAAAGG
CCCAGTCTTCCGACTGAGCCTTTCGTTTTATTTGATGCCTGGCAGTTCCCTACTCTCGCGTTAACGCTAG
CATGGATGTTTTCCCAGTCACGACGTTGTAAAACGACGGCCAGTCTTAAGCTCGGGCCCCAAATAATGAT
TTTATTTTGACTGATAGTGACCTGTTCGTTGCAACAAATTGATGAGCAATGCTTTTTTATAATGCCAACT
TTGTACAAAAAAGTTGGCA
