>Addgene plasmid #23692 | pDONR223-PIM1 | depositor partial sequence | sequence record 11179 | Author sequence
ATGCTCTTGTCCAAAATCAACTCGCTTGCCCACCTGCGCGCCGCGCCCTGCAACGACCTGCACGCCACCA
AGCTGGCGCCCGGCAAGGAGAAGGAGCCCCTGGAGTCGCAGTACCAGGTGGGCCCGCTACTGGGCAGCGG
CGGCTTCGGCTCGGTCTACTCAGGCATCCGCGTCTCCGACAACTTGCCGGTGGCCATCAAACACGTGGAG
AAGGACCGGATTTCCGACTGGGGAGAGCTGCCTAATGGCACTCGAGTGCCCATGGAAGTGGTCCTGCTGA
AGAAGGTGAGCTCGGGTTTCTCCGGCGTCATTAGGCTCCTGGACTGGTTCGAGAGGCCCGACAGTTTCGT
CCTGATCCTGGAGAGGCCCGAGCCGGTGCAAGATCTCTTCGACTTCATCACGGAAAGGGGAGCCCTGCAA
GAGGAGCTGGCCCGCAGCTTCTTCTGGCAGGTGCTGGAGGCCGTGCGGCACTGCCACAACTGCGGGGTGC
TCCACCGCGACATCAAGGACGAAAACATCCTTATCGACCTCAATCGCGGCGAGCTCAAGCTCATCGACTT
CGGGTCGGGGGCGCTGCTCAAGGACACCGTCTACACGGACTTCGATGGGACCCGAGTGTATAGCCCTCCA
GAGTGGATCCGCTACCATCGCTACCATGGCAGGTCGGCGGCAGTCTGGTCCCTGGGGATCCTGCTGTATG
ATATGGTGTGTGGAGATATTCCTTTCGAGCATGACGAAGAGATCATCAGGGGCCAGGTTTTCTTCAGGCA
GAGGGTCTCTTCAGAATGTCAGCATCTCATTAGATGGTGCTTGGCCCTGAGACCATCAGATAGGCCAACC
TTCGAAGAAATCCAGAACCATCCATGGATGCAAGATGTTCTCCTGCCCCAGGAAACTGCTGAGATCCACC
TCCACAGCCTGTCGCCGGGGCCCAGCAAATAG
