>Addgene plasmid #23692 | pDONR223-PIM1 | addgene partial sequence | sequence record 29517 | 23692 with M13pUC-fwd
GCTCGGGCCCAATAATGATTTTATTTTGACTGATAGTGACCTGTTCGTTGCAACAAATTGATGAGCAATG
CTTTTTTATAATGCCAACTTTGTACAAAAAAGTTGGCATGCTCTTGTCCAAAATCAACTCGCTTGCCCAC
CTGCGCGCCGCGCCCTGCAACGACCTGCACGCCACCAAGCTGGCGCCCGGCAAGGAGAAGGAGCCCCTGG
AGTCGCAGTACCAGGTGGGCCCGCTACTGGGCAGCGGCGGCTTCGGCTCGGTCTACTCAGGCATCCGCGT
CTCCGACAACTTGCCGGTGGCCATCAAACACGTGGAGAAGGACCGGATTTCCGACTGGGGAGAGCTGCCT
AATGGCACTCGAGTGCCCATGGAAGTGGTCCTGCTGAAGAAGGTGAGCTCGGGTTTCTCCGGCGTCATTA
GGCTCCTGGACTGGTTCGAGAGGCCCGACAGTTTCGTCCTGATCCTGGAGAGGCCCGAGCCGGTGCAAGA
TCTCTTCGACTTCATCACGGAAAGGGGAGCCCTGCAAGAGGAGCTGGCCCGCAGCTTCTTCTGGCAGGTG
CTGGAGGCCGTGCGGCACTGCCACAACTGCGGGGTGCTCCACCGCGACATCAAGGACGAAAACATCCTTA
TCGACCTCAATCGCGGCGAGCTCAAGCTCATCGACTTCGGGTCGGGGGCGCTGCTCAAGGACACCGTCTA
CACGGACTTCGATGGGACCCGAGTGTATAGCCCTCCAGAGT
